Addgene plasmid #180320: pCMV_SEPT2 NCmut-msfGFP
Purpose: mammalian expression of human SEPT2 NCmut fused to monomeric superfolder GFP
Depositing lab: Manos Mavrakis. Depositing organization: CNRS UMR 7249, Institut Fresnel. Publication: Human septins organize as octamer-based filaments and mediate actin-membrane anchoring in cells. Martins CS, Taveneau C, Castro-Linares G, Baibakov M, Buzhinsky N, Eroles M, Milanovic V, Omi S, Pedelacq JD, Iv F, Bouillard L, Llewellyn A, Gomes M, Belhabib M, Kuzmic M, Verdier-Pinard P, Lee S, Badache A, Kumar S, Chandre C, Brasselet S, Rico F, Rossier O, Koenderink GH, Wenger J, Cabantous S, Mavrakis M. J Cell Biol. 2023 Mar 6;222(3):e202203016. doi: 10.1083/jcb.202203016. Epub 2022 Dec 23. PubMed 36562751.
Backbone
  Vector backbone: pCMV
  Backbone manufacturer: Clontech
  Vector type: Mammalian Expression
Growth in bacteria
  Bacterial resistance: Kanamycin, 50 μg/mL
  Growth temperature: 37°C
  Growth strain: DH5alpha
  Copy number: High Copy
Gene/Insert
  Gene/Insert name: SEPTIN2 (alt name: SEPT2)
  Species: H. sapiens (human)
  Mutation: SEPT2 F20D, V27D
  Entrez Gene: SEPTIN2 (a.k.a. DIFF6, NEDD-5, NEDD5, Pnutl3, SEPT2, hNedd5)
  Promoter: CMV
  Tag / fusion protein: msfGFP (C terminal on insert)
  Cloning method: Gibson Cloning
Terms and licenses: Academic/Nonprofit Terms; Industry Terms: Not Available to Industry
Depositor comments: Please visit https://doi.org/10.1101/2022.02.23.481653 for bioRxiv preprint.
How to cite: pCMV_SEPT2 NCmut-msfGFP was a gift from Manos Mavrakis (Addgene plasmid # 180320 ; http://n2t.net/addgene:180320 ; RRID:Addgene_180320)
