[The description below was written by a language model from this plasmid's Addgene catalogue record and pLannotate feature annotations shown in this document.]
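Description:
pCMV_SEPT2 NCmut-msfGFP is a 5.7 kb mammalian expression plasmid built on a Clontech pCMV-type backbone, designed to produce a mutant form of the human septin SEPTIN2 (SEPT2) fused at its C terminus to monomeric superfolder GFP. Transcription is driven by the human cytomegalovirus immediate early enhancer and promoter. The SEPT2 coding sequence runs directly into the fluorescent protein open reading frame, and an SV40 polyadenylation signal follows. The automated annotation labels the fluorescent protein as moxGFP, a closely related Aequorea-derived monomeric GFP, whereas the catalogue entry identifies it as msfGFP. The short SV40 large T antigen, ble and bGH poly(A) fragments in the feature table look like backbone remnants or partial matches rather than functional parts.

The insert carries two substitutions, F20D and V27D, which the depositor calls "NCmut". The name presumably refers to the NC interface through which septin subunits associate, but the record does not spell out the functional consequence. SEPT2 is a filament-forming cytoskeletal GTPase, and the associated publication concerns how human septins assemble into octamer-based filaments and anchor actin to membranes. The construct is therefore suited to live-cell or fixed-cell fluorescence imaging of how the mutant protein localises and assembles.

In bacteria the plasmid replicates from a high-copy ColE1/pUC-type origin and is selected with kanamycin. The resistance gene is the Tn5 aminoglycoside phosphotransferase (NeoR/KanR), placed behind tandem bacterial (bla) and SV40 early promoters and terminated by an HSV TK polyadenylation signal. This one marker therefore also allows G418 selection in transfected mammalian cells. An f1 origin is also present, which allows production of single-stranded DNA.
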