Features (pLannotate 1.2.2; 14 found; start..end, strand, type, name):
     61..364     +  enhancer       CMV enhancer: human cytomegalovirus immediate early enhancer
    365..568     +  promoter       CMV promoter: human cytomegalovirus (CMV) immediate early promoter
    597..1679    +  CDS            SEPTIN2: SEPT2_HUMAN - Also known as DIFF6, KIAA0158, NEDD5, SEPT2. Experimental evidence at protein level: Swiss-Prot protein existence level 1. Filament-forming cytoskeletal GTPase. Forms a filamentous structure with SEPTIN12, SEPTIN6, SEPTIN2 and probably SEPTIN4 at the sperm annulus which is required for the structural integrity and motility of the sperm tail during postmeiotic differentiation (PubMed:25588830). Required for normal organization of the actin cytoskeleton. Plays a role in the biogenesis of polarized columnar- shaped epithelium by maintaining polyglutamylated microtubules, thus facili
   1680..2393    +  CDS            moxGFP: moxGFP is a basic (constitutively fluorescent) green fluorescent protein published in 2015, derived from Aequorea victoria. It is reported to be a rapidly-maturing monomer.
   2419..2503    +  CDS            large T antigen (fragment): large T antigen from SV40 (simian virus 40)
   2526..2647    +  polyA_signal   SV40 poly(A) signal: SV40 polyadenylation signal
   2681..3109    -  rep_origin     f1 ori (sequence partly withheld): f1 bacteriophage origin of replication; arrow indicates direction of (+) strand synthesis
   3136..3240    +  promoter       AmpR promoter: bla
   3242..3599    +  promoter       SV40 promoter: SV40 enhancer and early promoter
   3634..4428    +  CDS            NeoR/KanR: aminoglycoside phosphotransferase from Tn5; aph(3')-II (or nptII); confers resistance to neomycin, kanamycin, and G418 (Geneticin®)
   4449..4601    +  CDS            ble (fragment): BLE_KLEPN - Experimental evidence at protein level: Swiss-Prot protein existence level 1. Binding protein with a strong affinity to the bleomycin family of antibiotics. Binds to CL990; an antimitotic-antibiotic compound. From Klebsiella pneumoniae.
   4660..4707    +  polyA_signal   HSV TK poly(A) signal: herpes simplex virus thymidine kinase polyadenylation signal (Cole and Stacy, 1985)
   4798..4814    -  polyA_signal   bGH poly(A) signal (fragment): bovine growth hormone polyadenylation signal
   5036..5624    +  rep_origin     ori: high-copy-number ColE1/pMB1/pBR322/pUC origin of replication
>Addgene plasmid #180320 | pCMV_SEPT2 NCmut-msfGFP | addgene full sequence | sequence record 358053 | Addgene NGS Result
TAGTTATTAATAGTAATCAATTACGGGGTCATTAGTTCATAGCCCATATATGGAGTTCCGCGTTACATAA
CTTACGGTAAATGGCCCGCCTGGCTGACCGCCCAACGACCCCCGCCCATTGACGTCAATAATGACGTATG
TTCCCATAGTAACGCCAATAGGGACTTTCCATTGACGTCAATGGGTGGAGTATTTACGGTAAACTGCCCA
CTTGGCAGTACATCAAGTGTATCATATGCCAAGTACGCCCCCTATTGACGTCAATGACGGTAAATGGCCC
GCCTGGCATTATGCCCAGTACATGACCTTATGGGACTTTCCTACTTGGCAGTACATCTACGTATTAGTCA
TCGCTATTACCATGGTGATGCGGTTTTGGCAGTACATCAATGGGCGTGGATAGCGGTTTGACTCACGGGG
ATTTCCAAGTCTCCACCCCATTGACGTCAATGGGAGTTTGTTTTGGCACCAAAATCAACGGGACTTTCCA
AAATGTCGTAACAACTCCGCCCCATTGACGCAAATGGGCGGTAGGCGTGTACGGTGGGAGGTCTATATAA
GCAGAGCTGGTTTAGTGAACCGTCAGATCCGCTAGCATGTCTAAGCAACAACCAACTCAGTTTATAAATC
CAGAAACTCCTGGCTATGTTGGAGATGCAAATCTTCCCAATCAAGATCACCGAAAATCAGTGAAGAAGGG
GTTCGAGTTCACTCTGATGGTGGTTGGTGAATCTGGTCTAGGAAAATCAACTCTCATAAACAGCTTATTC
CTGACTGATCTCTACCCAGAAAGAGTGATTCCTGGAGCTGCAGAGAAAATTGAAAGAACTGTCCAGATAG
AGGCTTCGACTGTTGAGATTGAAGAGCGGGGTGTGAAGCTGCGGCTTACAGTAGTGGACACTCCCGGCTA
CGGGGATGCCATCAACTGCAGGGATTGTTTCAAGACAATTATCTCCTACATTGATGAGCAGTTTGAACGC
TACCTACATGATGAGAGTGGACTGAACAGGCGTCACATCATTGATAACAGGGTACATTGTTGCTTCTACT
TCATTTCACCTTTTGGACATGGACTGAAGCCCTTAGATGTTGCATTTATGAAAGCGATACACAATAAGGT
GAATATTGTGCCTGTCATTGCGAAAGCTGACACTCTCACTCTGAAGGAGCGTGAGCGGCTTAAGAAAAGG
ATTTTGGATGAAATTGAAGAGCATAACATTAAAATCTATCACTTACCTGATGCAGAGTCAGATGAAGATG
AAGACTTTAAGGAGCAGACTAGACTCCTCAAGGCCAGTATCCCATTCTCTGTGGTTGGCTCCAACCAGTT
GATTGAAGCCAAAGGCAAGAAGGTTAGAGGCCGTCTCTACCCATGGGGTGTTGTAGAGGTGGAGAACCCA
GAACACAATGACTTTCTGAAGCTGAGAACGATGCTCATCACCCACATGCAGGACCTACAGGAAGTGACCC
AAGACCTTCACTATGAAAACTTCCGTTCTGAGAGGCTGAAGAGAGGCGGCAGGAAAGTAGAGAATGAGGA
CATGAATAAAGACCAGATCTTGCTTGAAAAGGAGGCTGAGCTCCGCCGCATGCAAGAGATGATTGCAAGA
ATGCAAGCGCAGATGCAGATGCAGATGCAGGGTGGTGACGGCGACGGCGGGGCTCTCGGCCACCATGTGG
TGTCCAAGGGCGAGGAGCTGTTCACCGGCGTGGTGCCCATCCTGGTGGAGCTGGATGGCGACGTGAACGG
CCACAAGTTCAGCGTGCGCGGCGAGGGCGAGGGCGACGCCACCAACGGCAAGCTGACCCTGAAGTTCATC
TGCACCACCGGCAAGCTGCCCGTGCCCTGGCCCACCCTGGTGACCACCCTGACCTACGGCGTGCAGTGCT
TCAGCCGCTACCCCGATCACATGAAGCAGCACGATTTCTTCAAGAGCGCCATGCCCGAGGGCTACGTGCA
GGAGCGCACCATCAGCTTCAAGGATGACGGCACCTACAAGACCCGCGCCGAGGTGAAGTTCGAGGGCGAT
ACCCTGGTGAACCGCATCGAGCTGAAGGGCATCGATTTCAAGGAGGATGGCAACATCCTGGGCCACAAGC
TGGAGTACAACTTCAACAGCCACAACGTGTACATCACCGCCGATAAGCAGAAGAACGGCATCAAGGCCAA
CTTCAAGATCCGCCACAATGTGGAGGATGGCTCCGTGCAGCTGGCCGATCACTACCAGCAGAACACCCCC
ATCGGCGACGGCCCAGTGCTGCTGCCCGATAACCACTACCTGAGCACCCAGAGCAAGCTGTCCAAGGACC
CCAACGAGAAGCGCGATCACATGGTGCTGCTGGAGTTCGTGACCGCCGCCGGCATCACCCTGGGCATGGA
TGAGCTGTACAAGTGAGGATCCACCGGATCTAGATAACTGATCATAATCAGCCATACCACATTTGTAGAG
GTTTTACTTGCTTTAAAAAACCTCCCACACCTCCCCCTGAACCTGAAACATAAAATGAATGCAATTGTTG
TTGTTAACTTGTTTATTGCAGCTTATAATGGTTACAAATAAAGCAATAGCATCACAAATTTCACAAATAA
AGCATTTTTTTCACTGCATTCTAGTTGTGGTTTGTCCAAACTCATCAATGTATCTTAACGCGTAAATTGT
AAGCGTTAATATTTTGTTAAAATTCGCGTTAAATTTTTGTTAAATCAGCTCATTTTTTAACCAATAGGCC
GAAATCGGCAAAATCCCTTATAAATCAAAAGAATAGACCGAGATAGGGT
[37 nt withheld, positions 2780-2816]
AAAGAACGTGGACTCCAACGTCAAAGG
[49 nt withheld, positions 2844-2892]
T
[91 nt withheld, positions 2894-2984]
G
[124 nt withheld, positions 2986-3109]
CAGGTGGCACTTTTCGGGGAAATGTGCGCGGAACCCCTATTTGTTTATTTTTCTAAATACATTCAAATAT
GTATCCGCTCATGAGACAATAACCCTGATAAATGCTTCAATAATATTGAAAAAGGAAGAGTCCTGAGGCG
GAAAGAACCAGCTGTGGAATGTGTGTCAGTTAGGGTGTGGAAAGTCCCCAGGCTCCCCAGCAGGCAGAAG
TATGCAAAGCATGCATCTCAATTAGTCAGCAACCAGGTGTGGAAAGTCCCCAGGCTCCCCAGCAGGCAGA
AGTATGCAAAGCATGCATCTCAATTAGTCAGCAACCATAGTCCCGCCCCTAACTCCGCCCATCCCGCCCC
TAACTCCGCCCAGTTCCGCCCATTCTCCGCCCCATGGCTGACTAATTTTTTTTATTTATGCAGAGGCCGA
GGCCGCCTCGGCCTCTGAGCTATTCCAGAAGTAGTGAGGAGGCTTTTTTGGAGGCCTAGGCTTTTGCAAA
GATCGATCAAGAGACAGGATGAGGATCGTTTCGCATGATTGAACAAGATGGATTGCACGCAGGTTCTCCG
GCCGCTTGGGTGGAGAGGCTATTCGGCTATGACTGGGCACAACAGACAATCGGCTGCTCTGATGCCGCCG
TGTTCCGGCTGTCAGCGCAGGGGCGCCCGGTTCTTTTTGTCAAGACCGACCTGTCCGGTGCCCTGAATGA
ACTGCAAGACGAGGCAGCGCGGCTATCGTGGCTGGCCACGACGGGCGTTCCTTGCGCAGCTGTGCTCGAC
GTTGTCACTGAAGCGGGAAGGGACTGGCTGCTATTGGGCGAAGTGCCGGGGCAGGATCTCCTGTCATCTC
ACCTTGCTCCTGCCGAGAAAGTATCCATCATGGCTGATGCAATGCGGCGGCTGCATACGCTTGATCCGGC
TACCTGCCCATTCGACCACCAAGCGAAACATCGCATCGAGCGAGCACGTACTCGGATGGAAGCCGGTCTT
GTCGATCAGGATGATCTGGACGAAGAGCATCAGGGGCTCGCGCCAGCCGAACTGTTCGCCAGGCTCAAGG
CGAGCATGCCCGACGGCGAGGATCTCGTCGTGACCCATGGCGATGCCTGCTTGCCGAATATCATGGTGGA
AAATGGCCGCTTTTCTGGATTCATCGACTGTGGCCGGCTGGGTGTGGCGGACCGCTATCAGGACATAGCG
TTGGCTACCCGTGATATTGCTGAAGAGCTTGGCGGCGAATGGGCTGACCGCTTCCTCGTGCTTTACGGTA
TCGCCGCTCCCGATTCGCAGCGCATCGCCTTCTATCGCCTTCTTGACGAGTTCTTCTGAGCGGGACTCTG
GGGTTCGAAATGACCGACCAAGCGACGCCCAACCTGCCATCACGAGATTTCGATTCCACCGCCGCCTTCT
ATGAAAGGTTGGGCTTCGGAATCGTTTTCCGGGACGCCGGCTGGATGATCCTCCAGCGCGGGGATCTCAT
GCTGGAGTTCTTCGCCCACCCTAGGGGGAGGCTAACTGAAACACGGAAGGAGACAATACCGGAAGGAACC
CGCGCTATGACGGCAATAAAAAGACAGAATAAAACGCACGGTGTTGGGTCGTTTGTTCATAAACGCGGGG
TTCGGTCCCAGGGCTGGCACTCTGTCGATACCCCACCGAGACCCCATTGGGGCCAATACGCCCGCGTTTC
TTCCTTTTCCCCACCCCACCCCCCAAGTTCGGGTGAAGGCCCAGGGCTCGCAGCCAACGTCGGGGCGGCA
GGCCCTGCCATAGCCTCAGGTTACTCATATATACTTTAGATTGATTTAAAACTTCATTTTTAATTTAAAA
GGATCTAGGTGAAGATCCTTTTTGATAATCTCATGACCAAAATCCCTTAACGTGAGTTTTCGTTCCACTG
AGCGTCAGACCCCGTAGAAAAGATCAAAGGATCTTCTTGAGATCCTTTTTTTCTGCGCGTAATCTGCTGC
TTGCAAACAAAAAAACCACCGCTACCAGCGGTGGTTTGTTTGCCGGATCAAGAGCTACCAACTCTTTTTC
CGAAGGTAACTGGCTTCAGCAGAGCGCAGATACCAAATACTGTTCTTCTAGTGTAGCCGTAGTTAGGCCA
CCACTTCAAGAACTCTGTAGCACCGCCTACATACCTCGCTCTGCTAATCCTGTTACCAGTGGCTGCTGCC
AGTGGCGATAAGTCGTGTCTTACCGGGTTGGACTCAAGACGATAGTTACCGGATAAGGCGCAGCGGTCGG
GCTGAACGGGGGGTTCGTGCACACAGCCCAGCTTGGAGCGAACGACCTACACCGAACTGAGATACCTACA
GCGTGAGCTATGAGAAAGCGCCACGCTTCCCGAAGGGAGAAAGGCGGACAGGTATCCGGTAAGCGGCAGG
GTCGGAACAGGAGAGCGCACGAGGGAGCTTCCAGGGGGAAACGCCTGGTATCTTTATAGTCCTGTCGGGT
TTCGCCACCTCTGACTTGAGCGTCGATTTTTGTGATGCTCGTCAGGGGGGCGGAGCCTATGGAAAAACGC
CAGCAACGCGGCCTTTTTACGGTTCCTGGCCTTTTGCTGGCCTTTTGCTCACATGTTCTTTCCTGCGTTA
TCCCCTGATTCTGTGGATAACCGTATTACCGCCATGCAT
